>Addgene plasmid #89164 | pT7-VP3SA11 | addgene full sequence | sequence record 176326 | Addgene NGS Result
TCACTGACTCGCTGCGCTCGGTCGTTCGGCTGCGGCGAGCGGTATCAGCTCACTCAAAGGCGGTAATACG
GTTATCCACAGAATCAGGGGATAACGCAGGAAAGAACATGTGAGCAAAAGGCCAGCAAAAGGCCAGGAAC
CGTAAAAAGGCCGCGTTGCTGGCGTTTTTCCATAGGCTCCGCCCCCCTGACGAGCATCACAAAAATCGAC
GCTCAAGTCAGAGGTGGCGAAACCCGACAGGACTATAAAGATACCAGGCGTTTCCCCCTGGAAGCTCCCT
CGTGCGCTCTCCTGTTCCGACCCTGCCGCTTACCGGATACCTGTCCGCCTTTCTCCCTTCGGGAAGCGTG
GCGCTTTCTCATAGCTCACGCTGTAGGTATCTCAGTTCGGTGTAGGTCGTTCGCTCCAAGCTGGGCTGTG
TGCACGAACCCCCCGTTCAGCCCGACCGCTGCGCCTTATCCGGTAACTATCGTCTTGAGTCCAACCCGGT
AAGACACGACTTATCGCCACTGGCAGCAGCCACTGGTAACAGGATTAGCAGAGCGAGGTATGTAGGCGGT
GCTACAGAGTTCTTGAAGTGGTGGCCTAACTACGGCTACACTAGAAGAACAGTATTTGGTATCTGCGCTC
TGCTGAAGCCAGTTACCTTCGGAAAAAGAGTTGGTAGCTCTTGATCCGGCAAACAAACCACCGCTGGTAG
CGGTGGTTTTTTTGTTTGCAAGCAGCAGATTACGCGCAGAAAAAAAGGATCTCAAGAAGATCCTTTGATC
TTTTCTACGGGGTCTGACGCTCAGTGGAACGAAAACTCACGTTAAGGGATTTTGGTCATGAGATTATCAA
AAAGGATCTTCACCTAGATCCTTTTAAATTAAAAATGAAGTTTTAAATCAATCTAAAGTATATATGAGTA
AACTTGGTCTGACAGTTACCAATGCTTAATCAGTGAGGCACCTATCTCAGCGATCTGTCTATTTCGTTCA
TCCATAGTTGCCTGACTCCCCGTCGTGTAGATAACTACGATACGGGAGGGCTTACCATCTGGCCCCAGTG
CTGCAATGATACCGCGAGACCCACGCTCACCGGCTCCAGATTTATCAGCAATAAACCAGCCAGCCGGAAG
GGCCGAGCGCAGAAGTGGTCCTGCAACTTTATCCGCCTCCATCCAGTCTATTAATTGTTGCCGGGAAGCT
AGAGTAAGTAGTTCGCCAGTTAATAGTTTGCGCAACGTTGTTGCCATTGCTACAGGCATCGTGGTGTCAC
GCTCGTCGTTTGGTATGGCTTCATTCAGCTCCGGTTCCCAACGATCAAGGCGAGTTACATGATCCCCCAT
GTTGTGCAAAAAAGCGGTTAGCTCCTTCGGTCCTCCGATCGTTGTCAGAAGTAAGTTGGCCGCAGTGTTA
TCACTCATGGTTATGGCAGCACTGCATAATTCTCTTACTGTCATGCCATCCGTAAGATGCTTTTCTGTGA
CTGGTGAGTACTCAACCAAGTCATTCTGAGAATAGTGTATGCGGCGACCGAGTTGCTCTTGCCCGGCGTC
AATACGGGATAATACCGCGCCACATAGCAGAACTTTAAAAGTGCTCATCATTGGAAAACGTTCTTCGGGG
CGAAAACTCTCAAGGATCTTACCGCTGTTGAGATCCAGTTCGATGTAACCCACTCGTGCACCCAACTGAT
CTTCAGCATCTTTTACTTTCACCAGCGTTTCTGGGTGAGCAAAAACAGGAAGGCAAAATGCCGCAAAAAA
GGGAATAAGGGCGACACGGAAATGTTGAATACTCATACTCTTCCTTTTTCAATATTATTGAAGCATTTAT
CAGGGTTATTGTCTCATGAGCGGATACATATTTGAATGTATTTAGAAAAATAAACAAATAGGGGTTCCGC
GCACATTTCCCCGAAAAGTGCCACCTGACGTCTAAGAAACCATTATTATCATGACATTAACCTATAAAAA
TAGGCGTATCACGAGGCCCTTTCGTCTCGCGCGTTTCGGTGATGACGGTGAAAACCTCTGACACATGCAG
CTCCCGGAGACGGTCACAGCTTGTCTGTAAGCGGATGCCGGGAGCAGACAAGCCCGTCAGGGCGCGTCAG
CGGGTGTTGGCGGGTGTCGGGGCTGGCTTAACTATGCGGCATCAGAGCAGATTGTACTGAGAGTGCACCA
TTCGACGCTCTCCCTTATGCGACTCCTGCATTAAGAAGCAGCCCAGTAGTAGGTTGAGGCCGTTGAGCAC
CGCCGCCGCAAGGAATGGTGCAAGGAGATGGCGCCCAACAGTCCCCCGGCCACGGGGCCTGCCACCATAC
CCACGCCGAAACAAGCGCTCATGAGCCCGAAGTGGCGAGCCCGATCTTCCCCATCGGTGATGTCGGCGAT
ATAGGCGCCAGCAACCGCACCTGTGGCGCCGGTGATGCCGGCCACGATGCGTCCGGCGTAGAGGATCTGG
CTAGCGATGACCCTGCTGATTGGTTCGCTGACCATTTCCGGGTGCGGGACGGCGTTACCAGAAACTCAGA
AGGTTCGTCCAACCAAACCGACTCTGACGGCAGTTTACGAGAGAGATGATAGGGTCTGCTTCAGTAAGCC
AGATGCTACACAATTAGGCTTGTACATATTGTCGTTAGAACGCGGCTACAATTAATACATAACCTTATGT
ATCATACACATACGATTTAGGTGACACTATAGAATACAAGCTTGCATGCCTGCAGGTCGACTCTAGAGGA
TCTCGATCCGGATATAGTTCCTCCTTTCAGCAAAAAACCCCTCAAGACCCGTTTAGAGGCCCCAAGGGGT
TATGCTAGTTATTGCTCAGCGGTGGCAGCAGCCAACTCAGCTTCCTTTCGGGCTTTGTTAGCAGCCGGAT
CCTTTTTTTTGAGCTCTCCCTTAGCCATCCGAGTGGACGACGTCCTCCTTCGGATGCCCAGGTCGGACCG
CGAGGAGGTGGAGATGCCATGCCGACCCGGTCACATCATGACTAGTGTGTTAAGTTTTTAGCTCACTCAA
CCATATCAAACACTGTATCACCCTTAATCTTTCTTAAATAAATGGATTTAATTTGTAATTTAGTAGTCTC
TATCCTTACTGTTCTCATGTTATTGAAGCTTAATGTTATGTGCGGAATAAACATTCTGGATTGGCCAAAA
GTTATTTGATTTTTATAAAATACGTTATAGATTTTAAAGTATGTAGATAATACTCCACTAACATTTGCTA
CGTAGATTCCATCTGATAACATATATGTATAACTGGTCGTAATATCCATTTTAAATAATTCATTCTTCAT
TATCTTTAGTATGTCAATCACGTCTGGCACCATGTTATCAGAAATATGTAATACTCCGAAGGTTAAATGC
GGTATTTTAACATCATATTTATATGGTATATTTCTAAATTGTATTCCGATAAAGTAATTCGGATCATCAG
CGTATGTTATACTATATACTGTATTAATATAATTCTCTATTTCGTTTGAATATCTCAATACAGTTAAGTC
ATCCTGCAATGTAGCAAATTCTTTTGCTGATCTACATGCATAAATTAATTCTATTGGTGCGTGTTCATAA
TACTTTCCTCCTTCTATATCAACTTTATCTATAGAATGTAAATAAATCCAGCGTTTAAGATCAAATGAAT
AATTATATCTATAATAAATTAAAGCATTATATACATGACCTGATACTGAATTCTCTATATTAGTACCAAT
TAGATTAAAATTATTATTGGACAAATCTCTAAATATATAACCTGAATATGAAGTAGCAGATTCCGAAAAC
CTAATTTGGTGTGATCTTCTCGATATACTGGTGTGATTAGCAAATTGATCCAATTTATAATACTTATCTG
TACCACTTAAAATGAATAAATGATTATTCCCTGTTGGTTTTGATGCTAACGATATAGACAAACCAAAGAG
TCCTAAACAACCGTCGTATGAAGTAATTATAGCTTCTTTGGTATCAAAGTCGGTTGGAAGAAAGGTCCAA
TCATAGATATTTTTGAACCCAACTTTTGGTTCATCCTTAAACGTATTATTTATTCTAACAGTTATTAGAG
ATTGTTTCTGATTATTAATTAATTTAATTACTTCTGATCTATTATTAAAATCATTTGATAATGCATATAA
CGCTACAATATAACTATCATTCAGTACTTTTACTTTAAATGGTTGTTGAATAAACACATTTTCAGTTATT
ATATTGTTTATAAATGAATATAACACGCCTTTAGGAATGAACCTCCTAATGTTAGTTAAATCCCAAGTAT
CTAGTAATAAATAAAATTCTGATCTTATTTCCGTAGTTGGGTGGTGCAGTAATTTAGCTGAAATTGGCAG
TTCCAAATCCATAGCTGTCATCTTAACACAACACACCTTCGCTTTACCCGTTCGTAAATATTCATAAGCT
ATGTCCAAATTATTAATAGTTTGTTCTTCTACTGTCTTTCTCCATTTTTTCCAATCAGCATTGCCCCTAT
CGGTTCTTATATCAATATACAATATTGAGTTATCCTTCAGTTTCTTCACATCATTTATAAAAAATAATTC
TTTGTGATGGATTGATGAATATGGTGTGTCCAATGGATCCCAAGTTTCAAAGAAAAAATCGGAATAATGC
CTAACGTCATATATCCAATAAGATGGAGCAGATCCGATCATATATATAATTGGTTTACTTTTATATAAAT
TATAGTAATAATAAATTGCTGTAAGAACATTCAGCATATTTTTATACTGACCAATATCAAACTGAGATAT
CCTTTTACCTAACCATCGTTCTTGTTTTAATTTTATAGTATCTTTTACTAAATACGCACCATTTGAAAAT
TGTTTTATAGTTGGATAATTTAAAAATGTAAACATAGATTCATTACGCGGACCAACGTTCACTACATTCT
TATGTTCTTTCAATAATGATGGGAATAACTTATCCCTAAATACTCTGTTAGATAATCTAGCTATAGGCAA
CGATGTAGTCATTCTTTCCTTTATCTTTTTTAACATAAAATTTTGGAAGTCCAACGCTTCTGAATAAATG
TATTCAATTATTAGATCATCATCTGTTGCAGCGTTTTGACATTTAAATGAAAAGTTATAATGTCCTCTAG
TTTCACTTCCATTATAACCAACATATGTTAATTTCCATCCAGGTAGTAAATATTCTTCAATATTTGTTTT
TGTTATCCAATGTTGGTCTGTTCTAATTTCATTATTGGTATAATATGAATAATCATGTAAATATATTATA
TCAAGTTCATAATCATAAGTGAAATTACACCTTATTAATGTGAATAATTCTTCAAGTGATTGTAAAGCAA
TTGCAGCTATTCCTGACTTATTTAATATTTCTAATGTTTTAATGCTATAATTTAAGTATAAAATATTATG
GGTCGTAAGATTAGAGATTAAAAAAGCGTTTTCATAACTATCTTTTGTATCATCATGAACGTAGACTTGA
GTGTCTGCATACACTTGAGCCACACTGTGTCTTAAAGCTAGTACTTTCATGTTTACACCATCAGAGGTAA
AACACACTACTGGTACTGCTTTAATAGCCTATAGTGAGTCGTATTAACCGGGATCGATATCCCCCTGCAT
TAATGAATCGGCCAACGCGCGGGGAGAGGCGGTTTGCGTATTGGGCGCTCTTCCGCTTCCTCGC
Features (pLannotate 1.2.2; 14 found; start..end, strand, type, name):
    167..755     -  rep_origin     ori: high-copy-number ColE1/pMB1/pBR322/pUC origin of replication
    926..1786    -  CDS            AmpR: β-lactamase; bla; confers resistance to ampicillin, carbenicillin, and related antibiotics
   1787..1891    -  promoter       AmpR promoter: bla
   1986..2021    +  CDS            rop (fragment): Rop protein, which maintains plasmids at low copy number; rop
   2123..2171    +  misc_feature   bom (fragment): basis of mobility region from pBR322
   2172..2447    -  CDS            TcR (fragment): tetracycline efflux protein; tet; confers resistance to tetracycline
   2675..2693    +  promoter       SP6 promoter: promoter for bacteriophage SP6 RNA polymerase
   2698..2732    -  misc_feature   MCS (fragment): pUC18/19 multiple cloning site
   2761..2808    -  terminator     T7 terminator: transcription terminator for bacteriophage T7 RNA polymerase
   2816..2865    -  CDS            SET1 (fragment): solubility-enhancement tag derived from T7 phage gene 10B
   2878..2969    -  ncRNA          HDV ribozyme: Accession: RF00094 - Hepatitis delta virus ribozyme
   3006..5510    -  CDS            VP3_ROTSH: Experimental evidence at protein level: Swiss-Prot protein existence level 1. Counteracts the host innate immune response thanks to its phosphodiesterase that degrades the 5'-triphosphorylated, 2'-5' linked adenylate oligomers produced by the host cell IFN-inducible 2',5'- oligoadenylate synthetase (OAS). The host RNaseL is therefore not activated. From Rotavirus A (isolate RVA/Monkey/South Africa/SA11-H96/1958/G3P5B[2]) (RV-A) (Simian Agent 11 (isolate SI/South Africa/H96/58)).
   5558..5576    -  promoter       T7 promoter: promoter for bacteriophage T7 RNA polymerase
   5595..5648    -  CDS            lacI (fragment): lac repressor; lacI; The lac repressor binds to the lac operator to inhibit transcription in E. coli. This inhibition can be relieved by adding lactose or isopropyl-β-D-thiogalactopyranoside (IPTG).
