[The description below was written by a language model from this plasmid's Addgene catalogue record and pLannotate feature annotations shown in this document.]
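Description:
pT7-VP3SA11 is a 5.7 kb plasmid built on the p3E5 backbone. It carries a full-length cDNA copy (about 2.6 kb) of the VP3-encoding genome segment of simian rotavirus strain SA11. It is catalogued as a mammalian expression vector, but transcription is driven by a bacteriophage T7 promoter rather than a cellular one, so RNA is made only in cells that are supplied with T7 RNA polymerase. In E. coli the plasmid replicates from a high-copy ColE1/pUC-type origin and is selected with ampicillin through the β-lactamase gene. The annotation also finds short fragments of rop, bom, the tetracycline resistance gene, lacI and a pUC polylinker, plus an SP6 promoter. The fragments are remnants of the backbone's pBR322-type ancestry, and none of these elements appears to contribute to the expression cassette.

The functional cassette lies on the reverse strand in the order T7 promoter, VP3 segment, hepatitis delta virus ribozyme and T7 terminator. The annotated VP3 open reading frame is flanked by short stretches that fit the segment's untranslated regions. With this layout, T7 polymerase starts transcription close to the viral 5′ end. The HDV ribozyme then cleaves itself off the nascent RNA, leaving a defined 3′ end that matches the authentic viral terminus instead of one extended by vector sequence. VP3 is annotated as carrying a phosphodiesterase activity that degrades the 2′-5′ oligoadenylates made by host OAS, which prevents RNase L activation.

According to the associated publication title, the plasmid belongs to an entirely plasmid-based reverse genetics system for rotaviruses. In that setting it presumably supplies the VP3 segment transcript alongside equivalent plasmids for the other genome segments, although the record does not describe them.
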