Addgene plasmid #89164: pT7-VP3SA11
Purpose: Express Rotavirus SA11 VP3 in mammalian cells
Depositing lab: Takeshi Kobayashi. Depositing organization: The University of Osaka. Publication: Entirely plasmid-based reverse genetics system for rotaviruses. Kanai Y, Komoto S, Kawagishi T, Nouda R, Nagasawa N, Onishi M, Matsuura Y, Taniguchi K, Kobayashi T. Proc Natl Acad Sci U S A. 2017 Jan 30. pii: 201618424. doi: 10.1073/pnas.1618424114. PubMed 28137864.
Backbone
  Vector backbone: p3E5
  Backbone size w/o insert (bp): 3074
  Total vector size (bp): 5665
  Vector type: Mammalian Expression
Growth in bacteria
  Bacterial resistance: Ampicillin, 100 μg/mL
  Growth temperature: 37°C
  Growth strain: DH5alpha
  Copy number: High Copy
Gene/Insert
  Gene/Insert name: Rotavirus SA11 VP3
  Species: Rotavirus SA11
  Insert size (bp): 2591
  GenBank ID: LC178566
  Promoter: T7 promotor
  Cloning method: Gibson Cloning
  Sequencing primers: 5′ T7 forward CTGTGGATAACCGTATTACCG; 3′ T7 terminal GCTAGTTATTGCTCAGCGG
Terms and licenses: Academic/Nonprofit Terms; Industry Terms: Not Available to Industry
How to cite: pT7-VP3SA11 was a gift from Takeshi Kobayashi (Addgene plasmid # 89164 ; http://n2t.net/addgene:89164 ; RRID:Addgene_89164)
